Addgene plasmid #185476: fluoPEER-HEK3_5bp-del
Purpose: Fluorescent reporter for a 5 basepair deletion at the HEK3 locus.
Depositing lab: Sabine Fuchs. Publication: Mutation-specific reporter for optimization and enrichment of prime editing. Schene IF, Joore IP, Baijens JHL, Stevelink R, Kok G, Shehata S, Ilcken EF, Nieuwenhuis ECM, Bolhuis DP, van Rees RCM, Spelier SA, van der Doef HPJ, Beekman JM, Houwen RHJ, Nieuwenhuis EES, Fuchs SA. Nat Commun. 2022 Mar 1;13(1):1028. doi: 10.1038/s41467-022-28656-3. PubMed 35232966.
Backbone
  Vector backbone: pmGFP-P2A-K0-P2A-RFP
  Backbone manufacturer: Ramanujan Hegde
  Backbone size w/o insert (bp): 5964
  Total vector size (bp): 5999
  Vector type: Mammalian Expression
Growth in bacteria
  Bacterial resistance: Kanamycin, 50 μg/mL
  Growth temperature: 37°C
  Growth strain: DH5alpha
  Copy number: High Copy
Gene/Insert
  Gene/Insert name: HEK3 editing site
  Species: H. sapiens (human)
  Insert size (bp): 59
  Promoter: CMV
  Cloning method: Restriction Enzyme; 5′ cloning site SalI (not destroyed); 3′ cloning site Acc65I (not destroyed)
  Sequencing primers: 5′ atgtggcgattctacacagaag; 3′ ttggtcaccttcagcttgg
Terms and licenses: Academic/Nonprofit Terms; Industry Terms: Not Available to Industry
Depositor comments: The reporter can be used in combination with pegRNA-HEK3_del1-5-NGG with any type of prime editor, which will also edit the HEK3 locus on the human genome. Editing on the reporter will result in mCherry fluorescence.
How to cite: fluoPEER-HEK3_5bp-del was a gift from Sabine Fuchs (Addgene plasmid # 185476 ; http://n2t.net/addgene:185476 ; RRID:Addgene_185476)
