[The description below was written by a language model from this plasmid's Addgene catalogue record and pLannotate feature annotations shown in this document.]
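Description:
fluoPEER-HEK3_5bp-del is a mammalian expression plasmid that serves as a fluorescent reporter of prime editing, specifically for a 5 bp deletion at the human HEK3 locus. It is built on the pmGFP-P2A-K0-P2A-RFP dual-fluorescence backbone and totals about 6 kb. In bacteria it is maintained at high copy through a ColE1/pUC-type origin and selected with kanamycin. The NeoR/KanR gene is preceded by both a bacterial bla promoter and the SV40 early promoter and followed by an HSV TK polyadenylation signal, so it could also confer G418 resistance in mammalian cells. An f1 origin is also present.

The reporter cassette is driven by the CMV enhancer and promoter and ends at an SV40 poly(A) signal. It encodes EGFP first, then a linker region inherited from the backbone in which a 3xFLAG tag and fragments matching Sec61β and villin are annotated, and finally mCherry. The backbone name implies P2A peptides separating the parts, although these are not annotated in the feature table. A 59 bp copy of the human HEK3 editing site was cloned between SalI and Acc65I sites. It is not annotated as its own feature, and its exact position is not given, though the sequencing primers and reporter logic suggest it sits upstream of mCherry. EGFP would be expected to report transfection regardless of editing. According to the depositor, editing of the reporter results in mCherry fluorescence, presumably because the deletion restores the downstream reading frame, though the record does not spell out this mechanism.

The plasmid is meant to be co-delivered with the matching HEK3 del1-5 pegRNA and any prime editor. The same pegRNA also edits the genomic HEK3 site, so red fluorescence can be used to optimise editing conditions and enrich for edited cells.
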