Features (pLannotate 1.2.2; 18 found; start..end, strand, type, name):
    110..698     +  rep_origin     ori: high-copy-number ColE1/pMB1/pBR322/pUC origin of replication
    873..1176    +  enhancer       CMV enhancer: human cytomegalovirus immediate early enhancer
   1177..1380    +  promoter       CMV promoter: human cytomegalovirus (CMV) immediate early promoter
   1425..2141    +  CDS            EGFP: EGFP is a basic (constitutively fluorescent) green fluorescent protein published in 1996, derived from Aequorea victoria. It is reported to be a rapidly-maturing weak dimer with moderate acid sensitivity.
   2220..2285    +  CDS            3xFLAG: three tandem FLAG® epitope tags, followed by an enterokinase cleavage site
   2295..2333    +  CDS            Sec61β (fragment): human Sec61β subunit of the translocon in the endoplasmic reticulum; SEC61B
   2334..2438    +  CDS            VIL1 (fragment) (sequence withheld): VILI_CHICK - Also known as VIL. Experimental evidence at protein level: Swiss-Prot protein existence level 1. Epithelial cell-specific Ca(2+)-regulated actin-modifying protein that modulates the reorganization of microvillar actin filaments. Plays a role in the actin nucleation, actin filament bundle assembly, actin filament capping and severing. Binds phosphatidylinositol 4,5-bisphosphate (PIP2) and lysophosphatidic acid (LPA); binds LPA with higher affinity than PIP2. Binding to LPA increases its phosphorylation by SRC and inhibits all actin-modifying activities. Binding to PIP2 inhibits act
   2442..2612    +  CDS            Sec61β (fragment): human Sec61β subunit of the translocon in the endoplasmic reticulum; SEC61B
   2758..3465    +  CDS            mCherry: monomeric derivative of DsRed fluorescent protein (Shaner et al., 2004) mammalian codon-optimized
   3492..3576    +  CDS            large T antigen (fragment): large T antigen from SV40 (simian virus 40)
   3599..3720    +  polyA_signal   SV40 poly(A) signal: SV40 polyadenylation signal
   3754..4182    -  rep_origin     f1 ori (sequence partly withheld): f1 bacteriophage origin of replication; arrow indicates direction of (+) strand synthesis
   4209..4313    +  promoter       AmpR promoter: bla
   4315..4672    +  promoter       SV40 promoter: SV40 enhancer and early promoter
   4707..5501    +  CDS            NeoR/KanR: aminoglycoside phosphotransferase from Tn5; aph(3')-II (or nptII); confers resistance to neomycin, kanamycin, and G418 (Geneticin®)
   5522..5674    +  CDS            ble (fragment): BLE_KLEPN - Experimental evidence at protein level: Swiss-Prot protein existence level 1. Binding protein with a strong affinity to the bleomycin family of antibiotics. Binds to CL990; an antimitotic-antibiotic compound. From Klebsiella pneumoniae.
   5733..5780    +  polyA_signal   HSV TK poly(A) signal: herpes simplex virus thymidine kinase polyadenylation signal (Cole and Stacy, 1985)
   5871..5887    -  polyA_signal   bGH poly(A) signal (fragment): bovine growth hormone polyadenylation signal
>Addgene plasmid #185476 | fluoPEER-HEK3_5bp-del | addgene full sequence | sequence record 368141 | Addgene NGS Result
AAAGGATCTAGGTGAAGATCCTTTTTGATAATCTCATGACCAAAATCCCTTAACGTGAGTTTTCGTTCCA
CTGAGCGTCAGACCCCGTAGAAAAGATCAAAGGATCTTCTTGAGATCCTTTTTTTCTGCGCGTAATCTGC
TGCTTGCAAACAAAAAAACCACCGCTACCAGCGGTGGTTTGTTTGCCGGATCAAGAGCTACCAACTCTTT
TTCCGAAGGTAACTGGCTTCAGCAGAGCGCAGATACCAAATACTGTTCTTCTAGTGTAGCCGTAGTTAGG
CCACCACTTCAAGAACTCTGTAGCACCGCCTACATACCTCGCTCTGCTAATCCTGTTACCAGTGGCTGCT
GCCAGTGGCGATAAGTCGTGTCTTACCGGGTTGGACTCAAGACGATAGTTACCGGATAAGGCGCAGCGGT
CGGGCTGAACGGGGGGTTCGTGCACACAGCCCAGCTTGGAGCGAACGACCTACACCGAACTGAGATACCT
ACAGCGTGAGCTATGAGAAAGCGCCACGCTTCCCGAAGGGAGAAAGGCGGACAGGTATCCGGTAAGCGGC
AGGGTCGGAACAGGAGAGCGCACGAGGGAGCTTCCAGGGGGAAACGCCTGGTATCTTTATAGTCCTGTCG
GGTTTCGCCACCTCTGACTTGAGCGTCGATTTTTGTGATGCTCGTCAGGGGGGCGGAGCCTATGGAAAAA
CGCCAGCAACGCGGCCTTTTTACGGTTCCTGGCCTTTTGCTGGCCTTTTGCTCACATGTTCTTTCCTGCG
TTATCCCCTGATTCTGTGGATAACCGTATTACCGCCATGCATTAGTTATTAATAGTAATCAATTACGGGG
TCATTAGTTCATAGCCCATATATGGAGTTCCGCGTTACATAACTTACGGTAAATGGCCCGCCTGGCTGAC
CGCCCAACGACCCCCGCCCATTGACGTCAATAATGACGTATGTTCCCATAGTAACGCCAATAGGGACTTT
CCATTGACGTCAATGGGTGGAGTATTTACGGTAAACTGCCCACTTGGCAGTACATCAAGTGTATCATATG
CCAAGTACGCCCCCTATTGACGTCAATGACGGTAAATGGCCCGCCTGGCATTATGCCCAGTACATGACCT
TATGGGACTTTCCTACTTGGCAGTACATCTACGTATTAGTCATCGCTATTACCATGGTGATGCGGTTTTG
GCAGTACATCAATGGGCGTGGATAGCGGTTTGACTCACGGGGATTTCCAAGTCTCCACCCCATTGACGTC
AATGGGAGTTTGTTTTGGCACCAAAATCAACGGGACTTTCCAAAATGTCGTAACAACTCCGCCCCATTGA
CGCAAATGGGCGGTAGGCGTGTACGGTGGGAGGTCTATATAAGCAGAGCTGGTTTAGTGAACCGTCAGAT
CCGCTAGCGCTACCGGTCGCCACCATGGTGAGCAAGGGCGAGGAGCTGTTCACCGGGGTGGTGCCCATCC
TGGTCGAGCTGGACGGCGACGTAAACGGCCACAAGTTCAGCGTGTCCGGCGAGGGCGAGGGCGATGCCAC
CTACGGCAAGCTGACCCTGAAGTTCATCTGCACCACCGGCAAGCTGCCCGTGCCCTGGCCCACCCTCGTG
ACCACCCTGACCTACGGCGTGCAGTGCTTCAGCCGCTACCCCGACCACATGAAGCAGCACGACTTCTTCA
AGTCCGCCATGCCCGAAGGCTACGTCCAGGAGCGCACCATCTTCTTCAAGGACGACGGCAACTACAAGAC
CCGCGCCGAGGTGAAGTTCGAGGGCGACACCCTGGTGAACCGCATCGAGCTGAAGGGCATCGACTTCAAG
GAGGACGGCAACATCCTGGGGCACAAGCTGGAGTACAACTACAACAGCCACAACGTCTATATCATGGCCG
ACAAGCAGAAGAACGGCATCAAGGTGAACTTCAAGATCCGCCACAACATCGAGGACGGCAGCGTGCAGCT
CGCCGACCACTACCAGCAGAACACCCCCATCGGCGACGGCCCCGTGCTGCTGCCCGACAACCACTACCTG
AGCACCCAGTCCGCCCTGAGCAAAGACCCCAACGAGAAGCGCGATCACATGGTCCTTAAGGAGTTCGTGA
CCGCCGCCGGGATCACTCTCGGCATGGACGAGCTGTACAAGTCCGGAGGCAGCGGCGCCACCAACTTTTC
CCTGCTCAAGCAGGCCGGCGACGTGGAAGAGAATCCCGGCCCCGGTACTGACTACAAAGACCATGACGGT
GATTATAAAGATCATGACATCGATTACAAGGATGACGATGACAAGGCCGGATCTCCTGGTCCGACCCCCA
GTGGCACTAACGTGGGATCCTCA
[105 nt withheld, positions 2334-2438]
GGATCAGGGCGCTCTCCCAGCAAAGCAGTGGCCGCCCGGGCGGCGGGATCCACTGTCCGGCAGAGGAAAA
ATGCCAGCTGTGGGACAAGGAGTGCAGGCCGCACAACCTCGGCAGGCACCGGGGGGATGTGGCGATTCTA
CACAGAAGATTCACCTGGGCTCAAAGTTGGCCCTAGGTCGACCTTGGGGCCCAGACTGAGCACGTGATGG
CAGAGGAAAGGAAGCCCTGCTTCCTCCAGAGGGGTACCGGAAGCGGAGCTACTAACTTCAGCCTGCTGAA
GCAGGCTGGAGACGTGGAGGAGAACCCTGGACCTCTCGAGGTGAGCAAGGGCGAGGAGGATAACATGGCC
ATCATCAAGGAGTTCATGCGCTTCAAGGTGCACATGGAGGGCTCCGTGAACGGCCACGAGTTCGAGATCG
AGGGCGAGGGCGAGGGCCGCCCCTACGAGGGCACCCAGACCGCCAAGCTGAAGGTGACCAAGGGTGGCCC
CCTGCCCTTCGCCTGGGACATCCTGTCCCCTCAGTTCATGTACGGCTCCAAGGCCTACGTGAAGCACCCC
GCCGACATCCCCGACTACTTGAAGCTGTCCTTCCCCGAGGGCTTCAAGTGGGAGCGCGTGATGAACTTCG
AGGACGGCGGCGTGGTGACCGTGACCCAGGACTCCTCCCTGCAGGACGGCGAGTTCATCTACAAGGTGAA
GCTGCGCGGCACCAACTTCCCCTCCGACGGCCCCGTAATGCAGAAGAAGACCATGGGCTGGGAGGCCTCC
TCCGAGCGGATGTACCCCGAGGACGGCGCCCTGAAGGGCGAGATCAAGCAGAGGCTGAAGCTGAAGGACG
GCGGCCACTACGACGCTGAGGTCAAGACCACCTACAAGGCCAAGAAGCCCGTGCAGCTGCCCGGCGCCTA
CAACGTCAACATCAAGTTGGACATCACCTCCCACAACGAGGACTACACCATCGTGGAACAGTACGAACGC
GCCGAGGGCCGCCACTCCACCGGCGGCATGGACGAGCTGTACAAGTAAACTGGATCCACCGGATCTAGAT
AACTGATCATAATCAGCCATACCACATTTGTAGAGGTTTTACTTGCTTTAAAAAACCTCCCACACCTCCC
CCTGAACCTGAAACATAAAATGAATGCAATTGTTGTTGTTAACTTGTTTATTGCAGCTTATAATGGTTAC
AAATAAAGCAATAGCATCACAAATTTCACAAATAAAGCATTTTTTTCACTGCATTCTAGTTGTGGTTTGT
CCAAACTCATCAATGTATCTTAACGCGTAAATTGTAAGCGTTAATATTTTGTTAAAATTCGCGTTAAATT
TTTGTTAAATCAGCTCATTTTTTAACCAATAGGCCGAAATCGGCAAAATCCCTTATAAATCAAAAGAATA
GACCGAGATAGGGT
[37 nt withheld, positions 3853-3889]
AAAGAACGTGGACTCCAACGTCAAAGG
[49 nt withheld, positions 3917-3965]
T
[91 nt withheld, positions 3967-4057]
G
[124 nt withheld, positions 4059-4182]
CAGGTGGCACTTTTCGGGGAAATGTGCGCGGAACCCCTATTTGTTTATTTTTCTAAATACATTCAAATAT
GTATCCGCTCATGAGACAATAACCCTGATAAATGCTTCAATAATATTGAAAAAGGAAGAGTCCTGAGGCG
GAAAGAACCAGCTGTGGAATGTGTGTCAGTTAGGGTGTGGAAAGTCCCCAGGCTCCCCAGCAGGCAGAAG
TATGCAAAGCATGCATCTCAATTAGTCAGCAACCAGGTGTGGAAAGTCCCCAGGCTCCCCAGCAGGCAGA
AGTATGCAAAGCATGCATCTCAATTAGTCAGCAACCATAGTCCCGCCCCTAACTCCGCCCATCCCGCCCC
TAACTCCGCCCAGTTCCGCCCATTCTCCGCCCCATGGCTGACTAATTTTTTTTATTTATGCAGAGGCCGA
GGCCGCCTCGGCCTCTGAGCTATTCCAGAAGTAGTGAGGAGGCTTTTTTGGAGGCCTAGGCTTTTGCAAA
GATCGATCAAGAGACAGGATGAGGATCGTTTCGCATGATTGAACAAGATGGATTGCACGCAGGTTCTCCG
GCCGCTTGGGTGGAGAGGCTATTCGGCTATGACTGGGCACAACAGACAATCGGCTGCTCTGATGCCGCCG
TGTTCCGGCTGTCAGCGCAGGGGCGCCCGGTTCTTTTTGTCAAGACCGACCTGTCCGGTGCCCTGAATGA
ACTGCAAGACGAGGCAGCGCGGCTATCGTGGCTGGCCACGACGGGCGTTCCTTGCGCAGCTGTGCTCGAC
GTTGTCACTGAAGCGGGAAGGGACTGGCTGCTATTGGGCGAAGTGCCGGGGCAGGATCTCCTGTCATCTC
ACCTTGCTCCTGCCGAGAAAGTATCCATCATGGCTGATGCAATGCGGCGGCTGCATACGCTTGATCCGGC
TACCTGCCCATTCGACCACCAAGCGAAACATCGCATCGAGCGAGCACGTACTCGGATGGAAGCCGGTCTT
GTCGATCAGGATGATCTGGACGAAGAGCATCAGGGGCTCGCGCCAGCCGAACTGTTCGCCAGGCTCAAGG
CGAGCATGCCCGACGGCGAGGATCTCGTCGTGACCCATGGCGATGCCTGCTTGCCGAATATCATGGTGGA
AAATGGCCGCTTTTCTGGATTCATCGACTGTGGCCGGCTGGGTGTGGCGGACCGCTATCAGGACATAGCG
TTGGCTACCCGTGATATTGCTGAAGAGCTTGGCGGCGAATGGGCTGACCGCTTCCTCGTGCTTTACGGTA
TCGCCGCTCCCGATTCGCAGCGCATCGCCTTCTATCGCCTTCTTGACGAGTTCTTCTGAGCGGGACTCTG
GGGTTCGAAATGACCGACCAAGCGACGCCCAACCTGCCATCACGAGATTTCGATTCCACCGCCGCCTTCT
ATGAAAGGTTGGGCTTCGGAATCGTTTTCCGGGACGCCGGCTGGATGATCCTCCAGCGCGGGGATCTCAT
GCTGGAGTTCTTCGCCCACCCTAGGGGGAGGCTAACTGAAACACGGAAGGAGACAATACCGGAAGGAACC
CGCGCTATGACGGCAATAAAAAGACAGAATAAAACGCACGGTGTTGGGTCGTTTGTTCATAAACGCGGGG
TTCGGTCCCAGGGCTGGCACTCTGTCGATACCCCACCGAGACCCCATTGGGGCCAATACGCCCGCGTTTC
TTCCTTTTCCCCACCCCACCCCCCAAGTTCGGGTGAAGGCCCAGGGCTCGCAGCCAACGTCGGGGCGGCA
GGCCCTGCCATAGCCTCAGGTTACTCATATATACTTTAGATTGATTTAAAACTTCATTTTTAATTTA
